Addgene plasmid #204154: HDM-tat1b
Purpose: Lentivirus helper plasmid coding for Tat
Depositing lab: Jesse Bloom. Depositing organization: Fred Hutchinson Cancer Center. Publication: A pseudovirus system enables deep mutational scanning of the full SARS-CoV-2 spike. Dadonaite B, Crawford KHD, Radford CE, Farrell AG, Yu TC, Hannon WW, Zhou P, Andrabi R, Burton DR, Liu L, Ho DD, Chu HY, Neher RA, Bloom JD. Cell. 2023 Mar 16;186(6):1263-1278.e20. doi: 10.1016/j.cell.2023.02.001. Epub 2023 Feb 13. PubMed 36868218.
Backbone
  Vector backbone: HDM
  Total vector size (bp): 4826
  Vector type: Mammalian Expression
  Selectable markers: Blasticidin
Growth in bacteria
  Bacterial resistance: Ampicillin, 100 μg/mL
  Growth temperature: 37°C
  Growth strain: DH5alpha
  Copy number: High Copy
Gene/Insert
  Gene/Insert name: tat
  Species: HIV-1
  Insert size (bp): 261
  Promoter: CMV
  Cloning method: Unknown
  Sequencing primers: 5′ ggcccttttgctaatcatgttcatacctcttatct; 3′ gccagggcattagccacacc
Terms and licenses: Academic/Nonprofit Terms; Industry Terms: Not Available to Industry
Depositor comments: Plasmid is also referenced in the following publication: Simonich, C. A., McMahon, T. A., Ju, X., Yu, T. C., Brunette, N., Stevens-Ayers, T., Boeckh, M. J., King, N. P., Greninger, A. L., & Bloom, J. D. (2025). RSV F evolution escapes some monoclonal antibodies but does not strongly erode neutralization by human polyclonal sera. bioRxiv. https://doi.org/10.1101/2025.03.11.642476
How to cite: HDM-tat1b was a gift from Jesse Bloom (Addgene plasmid # 204154 ; http://n2t.net/addgene:204154 ; RRID:Addgene_204154)
