[The description below was written by a language model from this plasmid's Addgene catalogue record and pLannotate feature annotations shown in this document.]
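Description:
HDM-tat1b is a mammalian expression plasmid on the HDM backbone, about 4.8 kb, that serves as a lentiviral helper supplying the HIV-1 Tat protein in trans. It is maintained in E. coli through a high-copy ColE1/pUC-type origin and selected with ampicillin via the bla gene and its own promoter. The annotation also picks up a fragment of a tetracycline resistance gene and a partial SV40 origin, which appear to be nonfunctional backbone remnants. The catalogue entry lists blasticidin as a selectable marker, but no blasticidin resistance gene appears in the feature table, so this field is not supported by the annotated sequence.

The expression cassette consists of the human CMV immediate-early enhancer and promoter followed by an internally truncated human β-globin intron, the tat coding sequence (roughly 260 bp), a short multiple cloning site remnant, and the human β-globin polyadenylation signal. Short HBB fragments flanking the insert are best read as β-globin exon sequence accompanying the intron and poly(A) region rather than as separate coding units. The intron and globin 3′ end promote efficient splicing, processing and accumulation of the transcript in transfected cells. No tags or reporters are annotated.

Tat transactivates transcription from the HIV-1 LTR, so this plasmid is co-transfected into producer cells with a Tat-dependent lentiviral backbone, other helper plasmids and a viral entry protein to generate pseudotyped particles. The associated work used such a system for pseudovirus-based deep mutational scanning of the SARS-CoV-2 spike, and the depositor notes later use in studies of RSV F.
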