Features (pLannotate 1.2.2; 13 found; start..end, strand, type, name):
     82..461     +  enhancer       CMV enhancer: human cytomegalovirus immediate early enhancer
    462..665     +  promoter       CMV promoter: human cytomegalovirus (CMV) immediate early promoter
    779..1254    +  intron         β-globin intron: internally truncated intron from human β-globin
   1258..1308    +  CDS            HBB (fragment): HBB_COLGU - Experimental evidence at transcript level: Swiss-Prot protein existence level 2. Involved in oxygen transport from the lung to the various peripheral tissues. From Colobus guereza (Mantled guereza) (Eastern black-and-white colobus monkey).
   1325..1582    +  CDS            tat: TAT_HV1BR - Experimental evidence at protein level: Swiss-Prot protein existence level 1. Extracellular circulating Tat can be endocytosed by surrounding uninfected cells via the binding to several surface receptors such as CD26, CXCR4, heparan sulfate proteoglycans (HSPG) or LDLR. Neurons are rarely infected, but they internalize Tat via their LDLR. Through its interaction with nuclear HATs, Tat is potentially able to control the acetylation-dependent cellular gene expression. Modulates the expression of many cellular genes involved in cell survival, proliferation or in coding for cytokines o
   1590..1619    +  misc_feature   MCS (fragment): pBluescript multiple cloning site
   1631..1705    +  CDS            HBB (fragment): HBB_PONPY - Experimental evidence at transcript level: Swiss-Prot protein existence level 2. Involved in oxygen transport from the lung to the various peripheral tissues. From Pongo pygmaeus (Bornean orangutan).
   1709..2103    +  polyA_signal   β-globin poly(A): human β-globin polyadenylation signal
   2523..2627    +  promoter       AmpR promoter: bla
   2628..3488    +  CDS            AmpR: β-lactamase; bla; confers resistance to ampicillin, carbenicillin, and related antibiotics
   3659..4247    +  rep_origin     ori: high-copy-number ColE1/pMB1/pBR322/pUC origin of replication
   4412..4713    -  CDS            TcR (fragment): tetracycline efflux protein; tet; confers resistance to tetracycline
   4736..4829    -  rep_origin     SV40 ori (fragment): SV40 origin of replication
>Addgene plasmid #204154 | HDM-tat1b | addgene full sequence | sequence record 404789 | Addgene NGS Result
AGCTTGGCCCATTGCATACGTTGTATCCATATCATAATATGTACATTTATATTGGCTCATGTCCAACATT
ACCGCCATGTTGACATTGATTATTGACTAGTTATTAATAGTAATCAATTACGGGGTCATTAGTTCATAGC
CCATATATGGAGTTCCGCGTTACATAACTTACGGTAAATGGCCCGCCTGGCTGACCGCCCAACGACCCCC
GCCCATTGACGTCAATAATGACGTATGTTCCCATAGTAACGCCAATAGGGACTTTCCATTGACGTCAATG
GGTGGAGTATTTACGGTAAACTGCCCACTTGGCAGTACATCAAGTGTATCATATGCCAAGTACGCCCCCT
ATTGACGTCAATGACGGTAAATGGCCCGCCTGGCATTATGCCCAGTACATGACCTTATGGGACTTTCCTA
CTTGGCAGTACATCTACGTATTAGTCATCGCTATTACCATGGTGATGCGGTTTTGGCAGTACATCAATGG
GCGTGGATAGCGGTTTGACTCACGGGGATTTCCAAGTCTCCACCCCATTGACGTCAATGGGAGTTTGTTT
TGGCACCAAAATCAACGGGACTTTCCAAAATGTCGTAACAACTCCGCCCCATTGACGCAAATGGGCGGTA
GGCGTGTACGGTGGGAGGTCTATATAAGCAGAGCTCGTTTAGTGAACCGTCAGATCGCCTGGAGACGCCA
TCCACGCTGTTTTGACCTCCATAGAAGACACCGGGACCGATCCAGCCTCCCCTCGAAGCTGATCCTGAGA
ACTTCAGGGTGAGTCTATGGGACCCTTGATGTTTTCTTTCCCCTTCTTTTCTATGGTTAAGTTCATGTCA
TAGGAAGGGGAGAAGTAACAGGGTACACATATTGACCAAATCAGGGTAATTTTGCATTTGTAATTTTAAA
AAATGCTTTCTTCTTTTAATATACTTTTTTGTTTATCTTATTTCTAATACTTTCCCTAATCTCTTTCTTT
CAGGGCAATAATGATACAATGTATCATGCCTCTTTGCACCATTCTAAAGAATAACAGTGATAATTTCTGG
GTTAAGGCAATAGCAATATTTCTGCATATAAATATTTCTGCATATAAATTGTAACTGATGTAAGAGGTTT
CATATTGCTAATAGCAGCTACAATCCAGCTACCATTCTGCTTTTATTTTATGGTTGGGATAAGGCTGGAT
TATTCTGAGTCCAAGCTAGGCCCTTTTGCTAATCATGTTCATACCTCTTATCTTCCTCCCACAGCTCCTG
GGCAACGTGCTGGTCTGTGTGCTGGCCCATCACTTTGGCAAAGAATTCCGCGGGCGGCCGCGAAATGGAG
CCAGTAGATCCTAGACTAGAGCCCTGGAAGCATCCAGGAAGTCAGCCTAAAACTGCTTGTACCACTTGCT
ATTGTAAAAAGTGTTGCTTTCATTGCCAAGTTTGTTTCACAACAAAAGCCTTAGGCATCTCCTATGGCAG
GAAGAAGCGGAGACAGCGACGAAGACCTCCTCAAGGCAGTCAGACTCATCAAGTTTCTCTATCAAAGCAA
CCCACCTCCCAACCCCGAGGGGACCCGACAGGCCCGAAGGAATAGGATCCAAGCTTATCGATACCGTCGA
CCTCGAGGGCCCAGATCTAATTCACCCCACCAGTGCAGGCTGCCTATCAGAAAGTGGTGGCTGGTGTGGC
TAATGCCCTGGCCCACAAGTATCACTAAGCTCGCTTTCTTGCTGTCCAATTTCTATTAAAGGTTCCTTTG
TTCCCTAAGTCCAACTACTAAACTGGGGGATATTATGAAGGGCCTTGAGCATCTGGATTCTGCCTAATAA
AAAACATTTATTTTCATTGCAATGATGTATTTAAATTATTTCTGAATATTTTACTAAAAAGGGAATGTGG
GAGGTCAGTGCATTTAAAACATAAAGAAATGAAGAGCTAGTTCAAACCTTGGGAAAATACACTATATCTT
AAACTCCATGAAAGAAGGTGAGGCTGCAAACAGCTAATGCACATTGGCAACAGCCCCTGATGCCTATGCC
TTATTCATCCCTCAGAAAAGGATTCAAGTAGAGGCTTGATTTGGAGGTTAAAGTTTTGCTATGCTGTATT
TTACATTACTTATTGTTTTAGCTGTCCTCATGAATGTCTTTTCACTACCCATTTGCTTATCCTGCATCTC
TCAGCCTTGACTCCACTCAGTTCTCTTGCTTAGAGATACCACCTTTCCCCTGAAGTGTTCCTTCCATGTT
TTACGGCGAGATGGTTTCTCCTCGCCTGGCCACTCAGCCTTAGTTGTCTCTGTTGTCTTATAGAGGTCTA
CTTGAAGAAGGAAAAACAGGGGGCATGGTTTGACTGTCCTGTGAGCCCTTCTTCCCTGCCTCCCCCACTC
ACAGTGACCCGGAATCCCTCGACATGGCAGTCTAGATCATTCTTGAAGACGAAAGGGCCTCGTGATACGC
CTATTTTTATAGGTTAATGTCATGATAATAATGGTTTCTTAGACGTCAGGTGGCACTTTTCGGGGAAATG
TGCGCGGAACCCCTATTTGTTTATTTTTCTAAATACATTCAAATATGTATCCGCTCATGAGACAATAACC
CTGATAAATGCTTCAATAATATTGAAAAAGGAAGAGTATGAGTATTCAACATTTCCGTGTCGCCCTTATT
CCCTTTTTTGCGGCATTTTGCCTTCCTGTTTTTGCTCACCCAGAAACGCTGGTGAAAGTAAAAGATGCTG
AAGATCAGTTGGGTGCACGAGTGGGTTACATCGAACTGGATCTCAACAGCGGTAAGATCCTTGAGAGTTT
TCGCCCCGAAGAACGTTTTCCAATGATGAGCACTTTTAAAGTTCTGCTATGTGGCGCGGTATTATCCCGT
ATTGACGCCGGGCAAGAGCAACTCGGTCGCCGCATACACTATTCTCAGAATGACTTGGTTGAGTACTCAC
CAGTCACAGAAAAGCATCTTACGGATGGCATGACAGTAAGAGAATTATGCAGTGCTGCCATAACCATGAG
TGATAACACTGCGGCCAACTTACTTCTGACAACGATCGGAGGACCGAAGGAGCTAACCGCTTTTTTGCAC
AACATGGGGGATCATGTAACTCGCCTTGATCGTTGGGAACCGGAGCTGAATGAAGCCATACCAAACGACG
AGCGTGACACCACGATGCCTGTAGCAATGGCAACAACGTTGCGCAAACTATTAACTGGCGAACTACTTAC
TCTAGCTTCCCGGCAACAATTAATAGACTGGATGGAGGCGGATAAAGTTGCAGGACCACTTCTGCGCTCG
GCCCTTCCGGCTGGCTGGTTTATTGCTGATAAATCTGGAGCCGGTGAGCGTGGGTCTCGCGGTATCATTG
CAGCACTGGGGCCAGATGGTAAGCCCTCCCGTATCGTAGTTATCTACACGACGGGGAGTCAGGCAACTAT
GGATGAACGAAATAGACAGATCGCTGAGATAGGTGCCTCACTGATTAAGCATTGGTAACTGTCAGACCAA
GTTTACTCATATATACTTTAGATTGATTTAAAACTTCATTTTTAATTTAAAAGGATCTAGGTGAAGATCC
TTTTTGATAATCTCATGACCAAAATCCCTTAACGTGAGTTTTCGTTCCACTGAGCGTCAGACCCCGTAGA
AAAGATCAAAGGATCTTCTTGAGATCCTTTTTTTCTGCGCGTAATCTGCTGCTTGCAAACAAAAAAACCA
CCGCTACCAGCGGTGGTTTGTTTGCCGGATCAAGAGCTACCAACTCTTTTTCCGAAGGTAACTGGCTTCA
GCAGAGCGCAGATACCAAATACTGTTCTTCTAGTGTAGCCGTAGTTAGGCCACCACTTCAAGAACTCTGT
AGCACCGCCTACATACCTCGCTCTGCTAATCCTGTTACCAGTGGCTGCTGCCAGTGGCGATAAGTCGTGT
CTTACCGGGTTGGACTCAAGACGATAGTTACCGGATAAGGCGCAGCGGTCGGGCTGAACGGGGGGTTCGT
GCACACAGCCCAGCTTGGAGCGAACGACCTACACCGAACTGAGATACCTACAGCGTGAGCTATGAGAAAG
CGCCACGCTTCCCGAAGGGAGAAAGGCGGACAGGTATCCGGTAAGCGGCAGGGTCGGAACAGGAGAGCGC
ACGAGGGAGCTTCCAGGGGGAAACGCCTGGTATCTTTATAGTCCTGTCGGGTTTCGCCACCTCTGACTTG
AGCGTCGATTTTTGTGATGCTCGTCAGGGGGGCGGAGCCTATGGAAAAACGCCAGCAACGGAGATGCGCC
GCGTGCGGCTGCTGGAGATGGCGGACGCGATGGATATGTTCTGCCAAGGGTTGGTTTGCGCATTCACAGT
TCTCCGCAAGAATTGATTGGCTCCAATTCTTGGAGTGGTGAATCCGTTAGCGAGGTGCCGCCGGCTTCCA
TTCAGGTCGAGGTGGCCCGGCTCCATGCACCGCGACGCAACGCGGGGAGGCAGACAAGGTATAGGGCGGC
GCCTACAATCCATGCCAACCCGTTCCATGTGCTCGCCGAGGCGGCATAAATCGCCGTGACGATCAGCGGT
CCAATGATCGAAGTTAGGCTGGTAAGAGCCGCGAGCGATCCTTGAAGCTGTCCCTGATGGTCGTCATCTA
CCTGCCTGGACAGCATGGCCTGCAACGCGGGCATCCCGATGCCGCCGGAAGCGAGAAGAATCATAATGGG
GAAGGCCATCCAGCCTCGCGTCGGGGAGCTTTTTGCAAAAGCCTAGGCCTCCAAAAAAGCCTCCTCACTA
CTTCTGGAATAGCTCAGAGGCCGAGGCGGCCTCGGCCTCTGCATAAATAAAAAAAATTAGTCAGCCATG
